Addgene plasmid #28075: histamine receptor H3 (hrh3)_R (OZ550)
Depositing lab: Keith Joung. Depositing organization: Massachusetts General Hospital. Publication: Rapid "open-source" engineering of customized zinc-finger nucleases for highly efficient gene modification. Maeder ML, Thibodeau-Beganny S, Osiak A, Wright DA, Anthony RM, Eichtinger M, Jiang T, Foley JE, Winfrey RJ, Townsend JA, Unger-Wallace E, Sander JD, Muller-Lerch F, Fu F, Pearlberg J, Goebel C, Dassie JP, Pruett-Miller SM, Porteus MH, Sgroi DC, Iafrate AJ, Dobbs D, McCray PB, Cathomen T, Voytas DF, Joung JK. Mol Cell. 2008 Jul 25. 31(2):294-301. 10.1016/j.molcel.2008.06.016 PubMed 18657511.
Backbone
  Vector backbone: MG414
  Backbone size w/o insert (bp): 5493
  Vector type: Zebrafish Targeting
Growth in bacteria
  Bacterial resistance: Kanamycin, 50 μg/mL
  Growth temperature: 37°C
  Growth strain: XL1 Blue
  Growth instructions: Requires a bacterial strain such as XL1 Blue, that expresses the lacIq allele of lac repressor
  Copy number: Low Copy
Gene/Insert
  Gene/Insert name: Zinc finger array targeting histamine receptor H3 (hrh3) (alt names: hrh3; histamine receptor H3)
  Species: D. rerio (zebrafish)
  Insert size (bp): 270
  GenBank ID: ENSDARG00000035942
  Entrez Gene: hrh3 (a.k.a. bZ34G2.4, si:rp71-34g2.4)
  Cloning method: Restriction Enzyme; 5′ cloning site XbaI (not destroyed); 3′ cloning site BamHI (not destroyed)
  Sequencing primers: 5′ OK.61 GGGTAGTACGATGACGGAACCTGTC
Terms and licenses: Academic/Nonprofit Terms; Industry Terms: Not Available to Industry
Depositor comments: This plasmid encodes a zinc finger array targeting half of a target sequence in the zebrafish gene histamine receptor H3 (hrh3) (see below). Please note that this plasmid does NOT contain the histamine receptor H3 (hrh3) sequence. Users must order the complementary plasmid histamine receptor H3 (hrh3)_L (OZ549) [Addgene plasmid 28074] in order to create a zinc finger nuclease (ZFN) pair to introduce targeted mutations into this specific zebrafish gene. Users will also need to clone the zinc finger (ZF) insert of this plasmid into a zinc finger nuclease (ZFN) vector to express a FOKI fusion product. Examples of possible ZFN expression vectors that can be used are: pST1374 (Addgene plasmid 13426), pMLM290 (Addgene plasmid 21872), pMLM292 (Addgene plasmid 21873), pMLM800 (Addgene plasmid 27202) and pMLM802 (Addgene plasmid 27203). This zinc finger array was tested for binding activity to the sequence 5'-GAGGACTGC-3' in a bacterial two hybrid assay, and resulted in 12.10 fold activation. However, this array has not yet been tested for activity as a zinc finger nuclease (i.e. for its ability to induce mutations at the intended locus). Scientists using this zinc finger array in a publication should notify and acknowledge NIH grant number R01 GM088040 in the publication. Other Articles: "Oligomerized pool engineering (OPEN): an 'open-source' protocol for making customized zinc-finger arrays." Maeder ML et al. (Nat Protoc. 2009 Sept 17. 4(10):1471-1501. Pubmed ID: 19798082 "Targeted mutagenesis in zebrafish using customized zinc-finger nucleases." Foley JE et al. (Nat Protoc. 2009 Dec 3. 4(12):1855-1867. Pubmed ID: 20010934
How to cite: histamine receptor H3 (hrh3)_R (OZ550) was a gift from Keith Joung (Addgene plasmid # 28075 ; http://n2t.net/addgene:28075 ; RRID:Addgene_28075)
