[The description below was written by a language model from this plasmid's Addgene catalogue record.]
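Description:
histamine receptor H3 (hrh3)_R (OZ550) is a low-copy bacterial plasmid built on the MG414 backbone (about 5.5 kb without insert) and classed as a zebrafish targeting reagent. It is selected with kanamycin and needs a host strain that carries the lacIq allele of the lac repressor, such as XL1 Blue. This suggests that the insert is under lac-regulated control, but the record does not state the promoter or the origin of replication. No feature table is provided, so the backbone elements cannot be described in more detail.

The payload is a roughly 270 bp engineered zinc finger array, cloned between XbaI and BamHI sites that both remain intact so the array can be excised. It recognises a 9 bp sequence forming the right half-site of a target in the zebrafish hrh3 gene. The plasmid does not contain any hrh3 sequence itself. The associated publication describes the OPEN (oligomerized pool engineering) method for making customized zinc finger arrays. In a bacterial two-hybrid assay, this array gave about 12-fold activation on its intended half-site.

The plasmid is a source of the DNA-binding module rather than a finished nuclease. To make a working reagent, the array must be subcloned into a zinc finger nuclease expression vector so that it is fused to the FokI cleavage domain. It must then be used with the matching left-half array (OZ549), because FokI has to dimerise across the full target site to cut. The resulting pair is meant to introduce targeted mutations at hrh3 in zebrafish. The depositor notes that the array had not yet been tested for nuclease activity at the endogenous locus.
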