>Addgene plasmid #28075 | histamine receptor H3 (hrh3)_R (OZ550) | depositor partial sequence | sequence record 13289 | Author sequence
TCTAGACCCGGGGAGCGCCCCTTCCAGTGTCGCATTTGCATGCGGAACTTTTCGCGCAACCGCAACCTTG
TCATCCATACCCGTACTCATACCGGTGAAAAACCGTTTCAGTGTCGGATCTGTATGCGAAATTTCTCCGA
CGCGGCGAACTTGAGGAGGCATCTACGTACGCACACCGGCGAGAAGCCATTCCAATGCCGAATATGCATG
CGCAACTTCAGTAGGAGGGACAACCTGCTCAGGCACCTAAAAACCCACCTGAGGGGATCC
