>Addgene plasmid #28075 | histamine receptor H3 (hrh3)_R (OZ550) | addgene partial sequence | sequence record 34374 | 28075 with OK-61 (5' GGGTAGTACGATGACGGAACCTGTC 3')
AAAATCCAAGCTTTGGCGGCCGCTTGACTACAAAGACGATGATGACAAATCTAGACCCGGGGAGCGCCCC
TTCCAGTGTCGCATTTGCATGCGGAACTTTTCGCGCAACCGCAACCTTGTCATCCATACCCGTACTCATA
CCGGTGAAAAACCGTTTCAGTGTCGGATCTGTATGCGAAATTTCTCCGACGCGGCGAACTTGAGGAGGCA
TCTACGTACGCACACCGGCGAGAAGCCATTCCAATGCCGAATATGCATGCGCAACTTCAGTAGGAGGGAC
AACCTGCTCAGGCACCTAAAAACCCACCTGAGGGGATCCTCTGCACAGTAGTAACTAGAGACTAGAAAAA
GGCCGACAAGTCCCGCTCCGCTGAAGATCCTGGCGTAATAGCGAAGAGGCCCGCACCGATCGCCCTTCCC
AACAGTTGCGCAGCCTGAATGGCGAATGGG
[124 nt withheld, positions 451-574]
C
[91 nt withheld, positions 576-666]
A
[49 nt withheld, positions 668-716]
CCTTTGACGTTGGAGTCCACGTTCTTT
[37 nt withheld, positions 744-780]
ACCCTATCTCGGTTCTATTCTTTTGATTTATAAGGGATTTGCATCGC
